Addgene plasmid #70098: DGP104- pSP64 Poly(A)700
Purpose: an RNA spike-in with similar GC content to S. cerevisiae mRNAs, for in vivo measurement of RNA kinetics
Depositing lab: David Gresham. Depositing organization: New York University. Publication: Determination of in vivo RNA kinetics using RATE-seq. Neymotin B, Athanasiadou R, Gresham D. RNA. 2014 Oct;20(10):1645-52. doi: 10.1261/rna.045104.114. Epub 2014 Aug 26. PubMed 25161313.
Backbone
  Vector backbone: pSP64
  Backbone manufacturer: Promega
  Backbone size w/o insert (bp): 2999
  Total vector size (bp): 3700
  Vector type: in vitro transcription
Growth in bacteria
  Bacterial resistance: Ampicillin, 100 μg/mL
  Growth temperature: 37°C
  Growth strain: DH5alpha
  Copy number: Unknown
Gene/Insert
  Gene/Insert name: 700bp insert from B. subtilis
  Species: B. subtilis
  Promoter: SP6
  Cloning method: Restriction Enzyme; 5′ cloning site SalI (not destroyed); 3′ cloning site BamHI (not destroyed)
  Sequencing primers: 5′ SP6; 3′ M13-Rev
Terms and licenses: Academic/Nonprofit Terms; Industry Terms: Not Available to Industry
How to cite: DGP104- pSP64 Poly(A)700 was a gift from David Gresham (Addgene plasmid # 70098 ; http://n2t.net/addgene:70098 ; RRID:Addgene_70098)
