[The description below was written by a language model from this plasmid's Addgene catalogue record.]
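Description:
DGP104- pSP64 Poly(A)700 is an in vitro transcription plasmid built on the Promega pSP64 backbone, in its Poly(A) version judging by the construct name. It is used to produce a defined synthetic RNA rather than to express anything in cells. The plasmid is propagated in E. coli under ampicillin selection. The record lists a backbone of about 3.0 kb and a total size of about 3.7 kb, and gives the copy number as unknown. No feature table is provided, so the origin of replication and the exact layout of the elements are not documented here.

The payload is a roughly 700 bp fragment of Bacillus subtilis DNA, cloned by restriction digestion between SalI and BamHI sites, both of which were preserved. The record does not state which B. subtilis gene or locus the fragment comes from. The insert sits downstream of the SP6 promoter, so SP6 RNA polymerase can generate run-off transcripts from the template. In pSP64 Poly(A)-type vectors, a templated stretch of A residues follows the cloning site, so the transcript carries a 3′ poly(A) tail and mimics a polyadenylated mRNA. The presence of that tract in this construct is inferred from its name rather than from an annotation.

The transcript serves as an RNA spike-in. Because it is bacterial in origin, it should be distinguishable from yeast transcripts, and it was chosen to have a GC content similar to Saccharomyces cerevisiae mRNAs. It was developed for in vivo measurement of RNA kinetics in sequencing-based experiments (RATE-seq).
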