>Addgene plasmid #70098 | DGP104- pSP64 Poly(A)700 | depositor partial sequence | sequence record 124823 | inserted sequence
ACGGTCGACCAAAAACACCTGAAAAAATGTTCGAGCAGCTGGGCATTACTGATGAATCTTTAAAAGCTTG
GGACAGCATTACAGCTTTCGGCCAGCTGAAAGATACAAAAGTACAAAAAGGCGAGCCATTGTTCCCTCGT
TTAGAGGCAGAAGAAGAAATTGCTTACATCAAAGGGAAAATGCAAGGTTCAGCACCAGCGAAAGAAGAAA
CAAAAGAAGAAGAGCCTCAAGAGGTCGATCGTTTACCTGAAATTACGATTGATCAATTTATGGATGTAGA
GCTTCGCGTAGCTGAGGTCATTGAGGCAGAGCCAGTGAAAAAAGCAGACCGTTTATTGAAGCTGCAGCTT
GATCTTGGTTTTGAAAAGCGCCAAGTGGTATCCGGCATTGCGAAGCATTATACGCCTGAAGAGCTTGTTG
GAAAAAAACTCGTTTGTGTAACAAATCTAAAACCGGTTAAACTCAGAGGAGAGCTTTCTCAAGGTATGAT
CCTTGCAGGAGAAGCAGACGGCGTTTTAAAGGTCGTATCTATCGATCAGTCGTTACCAAAAGGCACAAGA
ATTAAATAATGATAAACAAAAGGTGTTTCACGTGTAACAATTCGTCGAACACCTTTTGTGTTTCGACAAG
AAAGGAGTTTTTCACTTATGTTGTTTGACACTCACGCGCATTTAAATGCAGAACAATATGATACTGATCT
TGAAGAGGTGGATCCGTC
