>Addgene plasmid #70098 | DGP104- pSP64 Poly(A)700 | addgene partial sequence | sequence record 127272 | SP6 5'-ATTTAGGTGACACTATAG-3'
ATGTTCGAGCAGCTGGGCATTACTGATGAATCTTTAAAAGCTTGGGACAGCATTACAGCTTTCGGCCAGC
TGAAAGATACAAAAGTACAAAAAGGCGAGCCATTGTTCCCTCGTTTAGAGGCAGAAGAAGAAATTGCTTA
CATCAAAGGGAAAATGCAAGGTTCAGCACCAGCGAAAGAAGAAACAAAAGAAGAAGAGCCTCAAGAGGTC
GATCGTTTACCTGAAATTACGATTGATCAATTTATGGATGTAGAGCTTCGCGTAGCTGAGGTCATTGAGG
CAGAGCCAGTGAAAAAAGCAGACCGTTTATTGAAGCTGCAGCTTGATCTTGGTTTTGAAAAGCGCCAAGT
GGTATCCGGCATTGCGAAGCATTATACGCCTGAAGAGCTTGTTGGAAAAAAACTCGTTTGTGTAACAAAT
CTAAAACCGGTTAAACTCAGAGGAGAGCTTTCTCAAGGTATGATCCTTGCAGGAGAAGCAGACGGCGTTT
TAAAGGTCGTATCTATCGATCAGTCGTTACCAAAAGGCACAAGAATTAAATAATGATAAACAAAAGGTGT
TTCACGTGTAACAATTCGTCGAACACCTTTTGTGTTTCGACAAGAAAGGAGTTTTTCACTTATGTTGTTT
GACACTCACGCGCATTTAAATGCAGAACAATATGATACTGATCTTGAAGAGGTGGATCCCCGGGCGAGCT
CC
