>Addgene plasmid #70098 | DGP104- pSP64 Poly(A)700 | addgene partial sequence | sequence record 127819 | M13pUC-Rev 5'-AGCGGATAACAATTTCACACAGG-3'
TTTTTTTTTTTTTTTTTTTTTTTGGGAGCTCGCCCGGGGATCCACCTCTTCAAGATCAGTATCATATTGT
TCTGCATTTAAATGCGCGTGAGTGTCAAACAACATAAGTGAAAAACTCCTTTCTTGTCGAAACACAAAAG
GTGTTCGACGAATTGTTACACGTGAAACACCTTTTGTTTATCATTATTTAATTCTTGTGCCTTTTGGTAA
CGACTGATCGATAGATACGACCTTTAAAACGCCGTCTGCTTCTCCTGCAAGGATCATACCTTGAGAAAGC
TCTCCTCTGAGTTTAACCGGTTTTAGATTTGTTACACAAACGAGTTTTTTTCCAACAAGCTCTTCAGGCG
TATAATGCTTCGCAATGCCGGATACCACTTGGCGCTTTTCAAAACCAAGATCAAGCTGCAGCTTCAATAA
ACGGTCTGCTTTTTTCACTGGCTCTGCCTCAATGACCTCAGCTACGCGAAGCTCTACATCCATAAATTGA
TCAATCGTAATTTCAGGTAAACGATCGACCTCTTGAGGCTCTTCTTCTTTTGTTTCTTCTTTCGCTGGTG
CTGAACCTTGCATTTTCCCTTTGATGTAAGCAATTTCTTCTTCTGCCTCTAAACGAGGGAACAATGGCTC
GCC
